>Addgene plasmid #46487 | pGEX ShcC-SH2 | depositor full sequence | sequence record 65694 | Full Sequence
ACGTTATCGACTGCACGGTGCACCAATGCTTCTGGCGTCAGGCAGCCATCGGAAGCTGTGGTATGGCTGT
GCAGGTCGTAAATCACTGCATAATTCGTGTCGCTCAAGGCGCACTCCCGTTCTGGATAATGTTTTTTGCG
CCGACATCATAACGGTTCTGGCAAATATTCTGAAATGAGCTGTTGACAATTAATCATCGGCTCGTATAAT
GTGTGGAATTGTGAGCGGATAACAATTTCACACAGGAAACAGTATTCATGTCCCCTATACTAGGTTATTG
GAAAATTAAGGGCCTTGTGCAACCCACTCGACTTCTTTTGGAATATCTTGAAGAAAAATATGAAGAGCAT
TTGTATGAGCGCGATGAAGGTGATAAATGGCGAAACAAAAAGTTTGAATTGGGTTTGGAGTTTCCCAATC
TTCCTTATTATATTGATGGTGATGTTAAATTAACACAGTCTATGGCCATCATACGTTATATAGCTGACAA
GCACAACATGTTGGGTGGTTGTCCAAAAGAGCGTGCAGAGATTTCAATGCTTGAAGGAGCGGTTTTGGAT
ATTAGATACGGTGTTTCGAGAATTGCATATAGTAAAGACTTTGAAACTCTCAAAGTTGATTTTCTTAGCA
AGCTACCTGAAATGCTGAAAATGTTCGAAGATCGTTTATGTCATAAAACATATTTAAATGGTGATCATGT
AACCCATCCTGACTTCATGTTGTATGACGCTCTTGATGTTGTTTTATACATGGACCCAATGTGCCTGGAT
GCGTTCCCAAAATTAGTTTGTTTTAAAAAACGTATTGAAGCTATCCCACAAATTGATAAGTACTTGAAAT
CCAGCAAGTATATAGCATGGCCTTTGCAGGGCTGGCAAGCCACGTTTGGTGGTGGCGACCATCCTCCAAA
ATCGGATCTGGAAGTTCTGTTCCAGGGGCCCCTGGGATCCGGGCGCGCCATGGCCCCAGATGCCAAGATG
CTGGAGGAACTGCAAGCCGAGACTTGGTACCAAGGAGAGATGAGCAGGAAGGAGGCAGAGGGGCTGCTGG
AGAAAGACGGAGACTTCCTGGTCAGGAAGAGCACCACCAACCCGGGCTCCTTTGTCCTCACGGGCATGCA
CAATGGCCAGGCCAAGCACCTGCTGCTCGTGGACCCAGAAGGCACGATCCAGACAAAGGACAGAGTCTTT
GACAGTATCAGCCACCTCATCAACCACCACCTAGAAAGCAGCCTGCCCATTGTCTCTGCAGGGAGTGAGC
TGTGTCTCCAGCAGCCAGTGGAGAGGAAGCAGTTAATTAACGAATTCCCGGGTCGACTCGAGCGGCCGCA
TCGTGACTGACTGACGATCTGCCTCGCGCGTTTCGGTGATGACGGTGAAAACCTCTGACACATGCAGCTC
CCGGAGACGGTCACAGCTTGTCTGTAAGCGGATGCCGGGAGCAGACAAGCCCGTCAGGGCGCGTCAGCGG
GTGTTGGCGGGTGTCGGGGCGCAGCCATGACCCAGTCACGTAGCGATAGCGGAGTGTATAATTCTTGAAG
ACGAAAGGGCCTCGTGATACGCCTATTTTTATAGGTTAATGTCATGATAATAATGGTTTCTTAGACGTCA
GGTGGCACTTTTCGGGGAAATGTGCGCGGAACCCCTATTTGTTTATTTTTCTAAATACATTCAAATATGT
ATCCGCTCATGAGACAATAACCCTGATAAATGCTTCAATAATATTGAAAAAGGAAGAGTATGAGTATTCA
ACATTTCCGTGTCGCCCTTATTCCCTTTTTTGCGGCATTTTGCCTTCCTGTTTTTGCTCACCCAGAAACG
CTGGTGAAAGTAAAAGATGCTGAAGATCAGTTGGGTGCACGAGTGGGTTACATCGAACTGGATCTCAACA
GCGGTAAGATCCTTGAGAGTTTTCGCCCCGAAGAACGTTTTCCAATGATGAGCACTTTTAAAGTTCTGCT
ATGTGGCGCGGTATTATCCCGTGTTGACGCCGGGCAAGAGCAACTCGGTCGCCGCATACACTATTCTCAG
AATGACTTGGTTGAGTACTCACCAGTCACAGAAAAGCATCTTACGGATGGCATGACAGTAAGAGAATTAT
GCAGTGCTGCCATAACCATGAGTGATAACACTGCGGCCAACTTACTTCTGACAACGATCGGAGGACCGAA
GGAGCTAACCGCTTTTTTGCACAACATGGGGGATCATGTAACTCGCCTTGATCGTTGGGAACCGGAGCTG
AATGAAGCCATACCAAACGACGAGCGTGACACCACGATGCCTGCAGCAATGGCAACAACGTTGCGCAAAC
TATTAACTGGCGAACTACTTACTCTAGCTTCCCGGCAACAATTAATAGACTGGATGGAGGCGGATAAAGT
TGCAGGACCACTTCTGCGCTCGGCCCTTCCGGCTGGCTGGTTTATTGCTGATAAATCTGGAGCCGGTGAG
CGTGGGTCTCGCGGTATCATTGCAGCACTGGGGCCAGATGGTAAGCCCTCCCGTATCGTAGTTATCTACA
CGACGGGGAGTCAGGCAACTATGGATGAACGAAATAGACAGATCGCTGAGATAGGTGCCTCACTGATTAA
GCATTGGTAACTGTCAGACCAAGTTTACTCATATATACTTTAGATTGATTTAAAACTTCATTTTTAATTT
AAAAGGATCTAGGTGAAGATCCTTTTTGATAATCTCATGACCAAAATCCCTTAACGTGAGTTTTCGTTCC
ACTGAGCGTCAGACCCCGTAGAAAAGATCAAAGGATCTTCTTGAGATCCTTTTTTTCTGCGCGTAATCTG
CTGCTTGCAAACAAAAAAACCACCGCTACCAGCGGTGGTTTGTTTGCCGGATCAAGAGCTACCAACTCTT
TTTCCGAAGGTAACTGGCTTCAGCAGAGCGCAGATACCAAATACTGTCCTTCTAGTGTAGCCGTAGTTAG
GCCACCACTTCAAGAACTCTGTAGCACCGCCTACATACCTCGCTCTGCTAATCCTGTTACCAGTGGCTGC
TGCCAGTGGCGATAAGTCGTGTCTTACCGGGTTGGACTCAAGACGATAGTTACCGGATAAGGCGCAGCGG
TCGGGCTGAACGGGGGGTTCGTGCACACAGCCCAGCTTGGAGCGAACGACCTACACCGAACTGAGATACC
TACAGCGTGAGCTATGAGAAAGCGCCACGCTTCCCGAAGGGAGAAAGGCGGACAGGTATCCGGTAAGCGG
CAGGGTCGGAACAGGAGAGCGCACGAGGGAGCTTCCAGGGGGAAACGCCTGGTATCTTTATAGTCCTGTC
GGGTTTCGCCACCTCTGACTTGAGCGTCGATTTTTGTGATGCTCGTCAGGGGGGCGGAGCCTATGGAAAA
ACGCCAGCAACGCGGCCTTTTTACGGTTCCTGGCCTTTTGCTGGCCTTTTGCTCACATGTTCTTTCCTGC
GTTATCCCCTGATTCTGTGGATAACCGTATTACCGCCTTTGAGTGAGCTGATACCGCTCGCCGCAGCCGA
ACGACCGAGCGCAGCGAGTCAGTGAGCGAGGAAGCGGAAGAGCGCCTGATGCGGTATTTTCTCCTTACGC
ATCTGTGCGGTATTTCACACCGCATAAATTCCGACACCATCGAATGGTGCAAAACCTTTCGCGGTATGGC
ATGATAGCGCCCGGAAGAGAGTCAATTCAGGGTGGTGAATGTGAAACCAGTAACGTTATACGATGTCGCA
GAGTATGCCGGTGTCTCTTATCAGACCGTTTCCCGCGTGGTGAACCAGGCCAGCCACGTTTCTGCGAAAA
CGCGGGAAAAAGTGGAAGCGGCGATGGCGGAGCTGAATTACATTCCCAACCGCGTGGCACAACAACTGGC
GGGCAAACAGTCGTTGCTGATTGGCGTTGCCACCTCCAGTCTGGCCCTGCACGCGCCGTCGCAAATTGTC
GCGGCGATTAAATCTCGCGCCGATCAACTGGGTGCCAGCGTGGTGGTGTCGATGGTAGAACGAAGCGGCG
TCGAAGCCTGTAAAGCGGCGGTGCACAATCTTCTCGCGCAACGCGTCAGTGGGCTGATCATTAACTATCC
GCTGGATGACCAGGATGCCATTGCTGTGGAAGCTGCCTGCACTAATGTTCCGGCGTTATTTCTTGATGTC
TCTGACCAGACACCCATCAACAGTATTATTTTCTCCCATGAAGACGGTACGCGACTGGGCGTGGAGCATC
TGGTCGCATTGGGTCACCAGCAAATCGCGCTGTTAGCGGGCCCATTAAGTTCTGTCTCGGCGCGTCTGCG
TCTGGCTGGCTGGCATAAATATCTCACTCGCAATCAAATTCAGCCGATAGCGGAACGGGAAGGCGACTGG
AGTGCCATGTCCGGTTTTCAACAAACCATGCAAATGCTGAATGAGGGCATCGTTCCCACTGCGATGCTGG
TTGCCAACGATCAGATGGCGCTGGGCGCAATGCGCGCCATTACCGAGTCCGGGCTGCGCGTTGGTGCGGA
TATCTCGGTAGTGGGATACGACGATACCGAAGACAGCTCATGTTATATCCCGCCGTCAACCACCATCAAA
CAGGATTTTCGCCTGCTGGGGCAAACCAGCGTGGACCGCTTGCTGCAACTCTCTCAGGGCCAGGCGGTGA
AGGGCAATCAGCTGTTGCCCGTCTCACTGGTGAAAAGAAAAACCACCCTGGCGCCCAATACGCAAACCGC
CTCTCCCCGCGCGTTGGCCGATTCATTAATGCAGCTGGCACGACAGGTTTCCCGACTGGAAAGCGGGCAG
TGAGCGCAACGCAATTAATGTGAGTTAGCTCACTCATTAGGCACCCCAGGCTTTACACTTTATGCTTCCG
GCTCGTATGTTGTGTGGAATTGTGAGCGGATAACAATTTCACACAGGAAACAGCTATGACCATGATTACG
GATTCACTGGCCGTCGTTTTACAACGTCGTGACTGGGAAAACCCTGGCGTTACCCAACTTAATCGCCTTG
CAGCACATCCCCCTTTCGCCAGCTGGCGTAATAGCGAAGAGGCCCGCACCGATCGCCCTTCCCAACAGTT
GCGCAGCCTGAATGGCGAATGGCGCTTTGCCTGGTTTCCGGCACCAGAAGCGGTGCCGGAAAGCTGGCTG
GAGTGCGATCTTCCTGAGGCCGATACTGTCGTCGTCCCCTCAAACTGGCAGATGCACGGTTACGATGCGC
CCATCTACACCAACGTAACCTATCCCATTACGGTCAATCCGCCGTTTGTTCCCACGGAGAATCCGACGGG
TTGTTACTCGCTCACATTTAATGTTGATGAAAGCTGGCTACAGGAAGGCCAGACGCGAATTATTTTTGAT
GGCGTTGGAATT
Features (pLannotate 1.2.2; 17 found; start..end, strand, type, name):
      6..107     -  CDS            yciV (fragment): RNAAM_ECOLI - Also known as trpH From Escherichia coli (strain K12).
    183..211     +  promoter       tac promoter: strong E. coli promoter; hybrid between the trp and lac UV5 promoters
    219..235     +  protein_bind   lac operator: The lac repressor binds to the lac operator to inhibit transcription in E. coli. This inhibition can be relieved by adding lactose or isopropyl-β-D-thiogalactopyranoside (IPTG). lac repressor encoded by lacI
    258..911     +  CDS            GST26_SCHJA: Experimental evidence at protein level: Swiss-Prot protein existence level 1. GST isoenzymes appear to play a central role in the parasite detoxification system. Other functions are also suspected including a role in increasing the solubility of haematin in the parasite gut. From Schistosoma japonicum (Blood fluke).
    861..1289    +  CDS            Shc3 (fragment): SHC3_MOUSE - Also known as Nshc, ShcC. Experimental evidence at protein level: Swiss-Prot protein existence level 1. Signaling adapter that couples activated growth factor receptors to signaling pathway in neurons. Involved in the signal transduction pathways of neurotrophin-activated Trk receptors in cortical neurons (By similarity). From Mus musculus (Mouse).
   1349..1388    +  CDS            rop (fragment): Rop protein, which maintains plasmids at low copy number; rop
   1490..1530    +  misc_feature   bom (fragment): basis of mobility region from pBR322
   1635..1739    +  promoter       AmpR promoter: bla
   1740..2600    +  CDS            AmpR: β-lactamase; bla; confers resistance to ampicillin, carbenicillin, and related antibiotics
   2771..3359    +  rep_origin     ori: high-copy-number ColE1/pMB1/pBR322/pUC origin of replication
   3545..3596    -  misc_feature   bom (fragment): basis of mobility region from pBR322
   3603..3680    +  promoter       lacIq promoter: lacI (mutant); In the lacIq allele, a single base change in the promoter boosts expression of the lacI gene about 10-fold.
   3681..4763    +  CDS            lacI: lac repressor; lacI; The lac repressor binds to the lac operator to inhibit transcription in E. coli. This inhibition can be relieved by adding lactose or isopropyl-β-D-thiogalactopyranoside (IPTG).
   4776..4797    +  protein_bind   CAP binding site: CAP binding activates transcription in the presence of cAMP. E. coli catabolite activator protein
   4812..4842    +  promoter       lac promoter: promoter for the E. coli lac operon
   4850..4866    +  protein_bind   lac operator: The lac repressor binds to the lac operator to inhibit transcription in E. coli. This inhibition can be relieved by adding lactose or isopropyl-β-D-thiogalactopyranoside (IPTG). lac repressor encoded by lacI
   4886..5059    +  CDS            lacZα: LacZα fragment of β-galactosidase; lacZ fragment
