[The description below was written by a language model from this plasmid's Addgene catalogue record and pLannotate feature annotations shown in this document.]
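Description:
pGEX ShcC-SH2 is a bacterial expression plasmid built on the pGEX6P1 backbone for producing the SH2 domain of human ShcC (SHC3, also called N-Shc or RAI) as a glutathione S-transferase fusion in E. coli. The insert, about 363 bp covering amino acids 485–594, was cloned between BamHI and EcoRI sites, both of which are retained. This places it in frame downstream of the Schistosoma japonicum GST coding sequence and the PreScission protease recognition site supplied by the backbone, so the GST moiety can be cleaved off after affinity purification on glutathione resin. The depositor gives the fusion protein's mass as roughly 38.1 kDa.

Expression is driven by the tac promoter, a strong trp/lac hybrid, followed by a lac operator. The plasmid also carries lacI under the lacIq promoter, so transcription stays repressed until it is induced with IPTG, whatever the host strain's repressor status. Propagation relies on a ColE1/pBR322-type origin and the AmpR β-lactamase gene for ampicillin selection. The catalogue lists the plasmid as low copy. The remaining annotated features (rop and bom fragments, a lac promoter/operator with lacZα, and a short yciV fragment) are remnants of the backbone.

The automated annotation matches the insert to mouse Shc3 and draws it overlapping the end of GST. The catalogue records the species as human, so the mouse label probably reflects homology-based matching rather than the actual source. According to the associated publication title, the construct belongs to work on high-throughput phosphotyrosine profiling using SH2 domains, where purified GST-SH2 proteins would serve as probes for tyrosine-phosphorylated binding sites.
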