Addgene plasmid #46487: pGEX ShcC-SH2
Depositing lab: Bruce Mayer. Depositing organization: University of Connecticut Health Center. Publication: High-throughput phosphotyrosine profiling using SH2 domains. Machida K, Thompson CM, Dierck K, Jablonowski K, Karkkainen S, Liu B, Zhang H, Nash PD, Newman DK, Nollau P, Pawson T, Renkema GH, Saksela K, Schiller MR, Shin DG, Mayer BJ. Mol Cell. 2007 Jun 22;26(6):899-915. 10.1016/j.molcel.2007.05.031 PubMed 17588523.
Backbone
  Vector backbone: pGEX6P1
  Backbone manufacturer: GE Healthcare Biosciences
  Backbone size w/o insert (bp): 4900
  Vector type: Bacterial Expression
Growth in bacteria
  Bacterial resistance: Ampicillin, 100 μg/mL
  Growth temperature: 37°C
  Growth strain: DH5alpha
  Copy number: Low Copy
Gene/Insert
  Gene/Insert name: ShcC (alt names: SHC3; RAI; NSHC; SHCC; N-Shc; SHC3)
  Species: H. sapiens (human)
  Insert size (bp): 363
  Mutation: contains amino acids 485-594
  Entrez Gene: SHC3 (a.k.a. N-Shc, NSHC, RAI, SHCC)
  Promoter: Tac
  Tag / fusion protein: GST (N terminal on backbone); PreScission (N terminal on backbone)
  Cloning method: Restriction Enzyme; 5′ cloning site BamHI (not destroyed); 3′ cloning site EcoRI (not destroyed)
  Sequencing primers: 5′ pGEX-5; 3′ pGEX-3
Terms and licenses: Academic/Nonprofit Terms; Industry Terms: Not Available to Industry
Depositor comments: The molecular weight of the GST fusion protein is approximately 38.1 kDa
How to cite: pGEX ShcC-SH2 was a gift from Bruce Mayer (Addgene plasmid # 46487 ; http://n2t.net/addgene:46487 ; RRID:Addgene_46487)
