>Addgene plasmid #46487 | pGEX ShcC-SH2 | depositor partial sequence | sequence record 65695 | Insert sequence
GGATCCGGGCGCGCCATGGCCCCAGATGCCAAGATGCTGGAGGAACTGCAAGCCGAGACTTGGTACCAAG
GAGAGATGAGCAGGAAGGAGGCAGAGGGGCTGCTGGAGAAAGACGGAGACTTCCTGGTCAGGAAGAGCAC
CACCAACCCGGGCTCCTTTGTCCTCACGGGCATGCACAATGGCCAGGCCAAGCACCTGCTGCTCGTGGAC
CCAGAAGGCACGATCCAGACAAAGGACAGAGTCTTTGACAGTATCAGCCACCTCATCAACCACCACCTAG
AAAGCAGCCTGCCCATTGTCTCTGCAGGGAGTGAGCTGTGTCTCCAGCAGCCAGTGGAGAGGAAGCAGTT
AATTAACGAATTC
