>Addgene plasmid #46487 | pGEX ShcC-SH2 | addgene partial sequence | sequence record 66715 | pGEX5
TCTGTTCCAGGGGCCCCTGGGATCCGGGCGCGCCATGGCCCCAGATGCCAAGATGCTGGAGGAACTGCAA
GCCGAGACTTGGTACCAAGGAGAGATGAGCAGGAAGGAGGCAGAGGGGCTGCTGGAGAAAGACGGAGACT
TCCTGGTCAGGAAGAGCACCACCAACCCGGGCTCCTTTGTCCTCACGGGCATGCACAATGGCCAGGCCAA
GCACCTGCTGCTCGTGGACCCAGAAGGCACGATCCAGACAAAGGACAGAGTCTTTGACAGTATCAGCCAC
CTCATCAACCACCACCTAGAAAGCAGCCTGCCCATTGTCTCTGCAGGGAGTGAGCTGTGTCTCCAGCAGC
CAGTGGAGAGGAAGCAGTTAATTAACGAATTCCCGGGTCGACTCGAGCGGCCGCATCGTGACTGACTGAC
GATCTGCCTCGCGCGTTTCGGTGATGACGGTGAAAACCTCTGACACATGCAGCTCCCGGAGACGGTCACA
GCTTGTCTGTAAGCGGATGCCGGGAGCAGACAAGCCCGTCAGGGCGCGTCAGCGGGTGTTGGCGGGTGTC
GGGGCGCAGCCATGACCCAGTCACGTAGCGATAGCGGAGTGTATAATTCTTGAAGACGAAAGGGCCTCGT
GATACGCCTATTTTTATAGGTTAATGTCATGATAATAATGGTTTCTTAGACGTCAGGTGGCACTTTTCGG
GGAAATGTGCGCGGAACCCCTATTTGTTTATTTTTCTAAATACATTCAAATATGTATCCGCTCATGAGAC
AATAACCCTGATAAATGCTTCAATAATATTGAAAAAGGAAGAGTATGAGTATTCAACATTTCCGTGTC
